>Addgene plasmid #57232 | PS-CFP2-Integrin-Beta3-N-18 | addgene full sequence | sequence record 221556 | Addgene NGS Result
CGTTACATAACTTACGGTAAATGGCCCGCCTGGCTGACCGCCCAACGACCCCCGCCCATTGACGTCAATA
ATGACGTATGTTCCCATAGTAACGCCAATAGGGACTTTCCATTGACGTCAATGGGTGGAGTATTTACGGT
AAACTGCCCACTTGGCAGTACATCAAGTGTATCATATGCCAAGTACGCCCCCTATTGACGTCAATGACGG
TAAATGGCCCGCCTGGCATTATGCCCAGTACATGACCTTATGGGACTTTCCTACTTGGCAGTACATCTAC
GTATTAGTCATCGCTATTACCATGGTGATGCGGTTTTGGCAGTACATCAATGGGCGTGGATAGCGGTTTG
ACTCACGGGGATTTCCAAGTCTCCACCCCATTGACGTCAATGGGAGTTTGTTTTGGCACCAAAATCAACG
GGACTTTCCAAAATGTCGTAACAACTCCGCCCCATTGACGCAAATGGGCGGTAGGCGTGTACGGTGGGAG
GTCTATATAAGCAGAGCTGGTTTAGTGAACCGTCAGATCCGCTAGCGCTACCGGACTCAGATCTCGAGAC
CGCCATGCGAGCGCAGTGGCCGGGACAACTCTGGGCCGCTCTGCTGGCGCTGGGGGCGCTGGCGGGCGTT
GTTGTTGGAGAGTCCAACATCTGTACCACACGAGGCGTGAACTCCTGCCAGCAGTGTCTGGCTGTGAGTC
CTGTGTGTGCCTGGTGCTCAGATGAGACTTTGTCTCAGGGCTCACCCCGATGTAACCTGAAGGAGAACCT
GCTGAAGGACAATTGTGCTCCAGAGTCTATTGAGTTCCCAGTCAGTGAGGCCCAGATCCTGGAGGCTAGG
CCACTCAGCAGCAAGGGCTCTGGAAGCAGCGCCCAGATCACTCAAGTCAGCCCTCAGAGGATTGCCCTTC
GACTACGGCCAGATGATTCGAAGATCTTCTCACTTCAAGTGCGGCAGGTGGAGGATTACCCCGTGGACAT
CTACTACTTGATGGACCTGTCTTTCTCCATGAAGGATGATCTGTCCAGCATCCAGACCCTGGGTACCAAG
TTGGCCTCTCAGATGCGCAAGCTTACTAGCAACCTTCGGATCGGCTTTGGGGCCTTCGTGGACAAGCCTG
TATCGCCGTACATGTACATCTCCCCACCACAGGCAATCAAAAACCCCTGTTACAATATGAAGAATGCCTG
CTTGCCCATGTTTGGCTACAAACACGTGCTGACGCTAACCGACCAGGTGTCCCGCTTCAATGAAGAAGTG
AAGAAACAGAGCGTGTCCCGTAATCGAGATGCCCCAGAGGGCGGCTTTGACGCCATCATGCAGGCTACAG
TATGTGATGAAAAAATTGGCTGGAGGAATGACGCATCCCATTTGCTAGTGTTTACCACGGATGCCAAGAC
CCATATTGCCCTGGATGGAAGGCTGGCAGGCATTGTCCTGCCCAATGATGGGCACTGTCACATTGGCACC
GACAACCACTACTCTGCCTCCACTACCATGGACTACCCATCTCTGGGGCTGATGACTGAGAAACTATCCC
AGAAAAACATTAACTTGATCTTTGCAGTGACTGAAAATGTCGTCAGCCTTTACCAGAATTATAGTGAGCT
CATTCCTGGGACCACAGTGGGAGTCCTGTCTGATGACTCAAGCAACGTCCTCCAGCTCATTGTTGATGCT
TACGGGAAAATCCGCTCTAAAGTGGAGCTGGAAGTACGTGACCTGCCGGAAGAACTGTCACTGTCCTTCA
ATGCCACCTGCCTCAACAACGAGGTTATCCCGGGCCTCAAGTCTTGTGTGGGCCTCAAGATTGGAGACAC
GGTGAGCTTTAGTATCGAGGCCAAGGTGCGTGGCTGCCCCCAGGAGAAGGAGCAGTCTTTCACTATCAAG
CCTGTGGGCTTTAAGGACAGCCTCACCGTCCAGGTGACCTTCGACTGTGACTGTGCCTGCCAGGCCTTTG
CCCAGCCTTCCAGCCCACGCTGCAACAATGGGAACGGGACTTTTGAGTGTGGGGTGTGCCGCTGTGACCA
GGGCTGGCTGGGGTCCATGTGTGAGTGCTCTGAGGAGGATTACCGACCCTCTCAGCAGGAAGAGTGCAGC
CCCAAGGAGGGCCAGCCCATCTGCAGCCAGCGGGGAGAGTGCCTCTGTGGCCAGTGTGTCTGCCATAGCA
GCGACTTCGGCAAGATCACTGGCAAGTACTGTGAGTGCGATGACTTCTCCTGCGTCCGCTACAAAGGGGA
GATGTGTTCCGGCCATGGGCAATGTAACTGTGGGGACTGCGTGTGTGACTCGGACTGGACTGGCTACTAC
TGCAACTGTACTACACGCACTGACACCTGCATGTCCACCAATGGGCTGCTGTGCAGCGGCCGGGGCAACT
GCGAGTGCGGCAGCTGTGTGTGCGTCCAGCCAGGCTCCTATGGAGACACCTGTGAGAAGTGCCCCACCTG
CCCAGATGCCTGCTCCTTTAAGAAGGAGTGTGTGGAGTGTAAGAAGTTCAACCGGGGAACGCTCCATGAA
GAAAACACCTGCAGCCGCTACTGCCGGGACGACATCGAGCAGGTGAAAGAGCTGACGGATACTGGCAAAA
ACGCCGTGAATTGTACCTACAAGAACGAGGATGACTGTGTCGTCAGATTCCAGTACTACGAAGACACCAG
TGGGAGGGCAGTCCTCTATGTGGTGGAAGAGCCTGAGTGTCCCAAGGGTCCTGATATCCTGGTGGTCCTG
CTGTCAGTGATGGGGGCCATCCTGCTCATTGGCCTTGCTACTCTGCTCATCTGGAAGCTACTCATCACCA
TCCATGACCGGAAGGAATTTGCTAAATTTGAGGAAGAACGAGCCAGAGCCAAGTGGGACACAGCAAACAA
CCCGCTGTATAAAGAGGCCACCTCCACCTTCACCAATATCACCTACCGGGGGACTGGTAGCGCATCCGGG
GGTGCGTCAGGCGGCAGCGGATCTGGACCGGTCGCCACCATGAGCAAGGGCGCCGAGCTGTTCACCGGCA
TCGTGCCCATCCTGATCGAGCTGAATGGCGATGTGAATGGCCACAAGTTCAGCGTGAGCGGCGAGGGCGA
GGGCGATGCCACCTACGGCAAGCTGACCCTGAAGTTCATCTGCACCACCGGCAAGCTGCCTGTGCCCTGG
CCCACCCTGGTGGCCACCCTGAGCTACGGCGTGCAGTGCTTCTCACGCTACCCCGATCACATGAAGCAGC
ACGACTTCTTCAAGAGCGCCATGCCTGAGGGCTACATCCAGGAGCGCACCATCTTCTTCGAGGATGACGG
CAACTACAAGACGCGCGCCGAGGTGAAGTTCGAGGGCGATACCCTGGTGAGTCGCATCGAGCTGACCGGC
ACTGATTTCAAGGAGGATGGCAACATCCTGGGCAATAAGATGGAGTACAACTACAACGCCACCAATGTGT
ACATCGTGGCCGACAAGGCCAGGAATGGCATCAAGGTGAACTTCAAGGTCCGCCACAACATCAAGGATGG
CAGCGTGCAGCTGGCCGACCACTACCAGCAGAATACCCCCATCGGCGATGGCCCTGTGCTGCTGCCCGAT
AACCACTACCTGTCCACCCAGAGCGCCCTGTCCAAGGACCCCAACGAGAAGCGCGATCACATGATCTACC
TCGAGTTCGTGACCGCCGCCGCCATCACCCACGGCATGGATGAGCTGTACAAGTAAAGCGGCCGCGACTC
TAGATCATAATCAGCCATACCACATTTGTAGAGGTTTTACTTGCTTTAAAAAACCTCCCACACCTCCCCC
TGAACCTGAAACATAAAATGAATGCAATTGTTGTTGTTAACTTGTTTATTGCAGCTTATAATGGTTACAA
ATAAAGCAATAGCATCACAAATTTCACAAATAAAGCATTTTTTTCACTGCATTCTAGTTGTGGTTTGTCC
AAACTCATCAATGTATCTTAAGGCGTAAATTGTAAGCGTTAATATTTTGTTAAAATTCGCGTTAAATTTT
TGTTAAATCAGCTCATTTTTTAACCAATAGGCCGAAATCGGCAAAATCCCTTATAAATCAAAAGAATAGA
CCGAGATAGGGT
[37 nt withheld, positions 4073-4109]
AAAGAACGTGGACTCCAACGTCAAAGG
[49 nt withheld, positions 4137-4185]
T
[91 nt withheld, positions 4187-4277]
G
[124 nt withheld, positions 4279-4402]
CAGGTGGCACTTTTCGGGGAAATGTGCGCGGAACCCCTATTTGTTTATTTTTCTAAATACATTCAAATAT
GTATCCGCTCATGAGACAATAACCCTGATAAATGCTTCAATAATATTGAAAAAGGAAGAGTCCTGAGGCG
GAAAGAACCAGCTGTGGAATGTGTGTCAGTTAGGGTGTGGAAAGTCCCCAGGCTCCCCAGCAGGCAGAAG
TATGCAAAGCATGCATCTCAATTAGTCAGCAACCAGGTGTGGAAAGTCCCCAGGCTCCCCAGCAGGCAGA
AGTATGCAAAGCATGCATCTCAATTAGTCAGCAACCATAGTCCCGCCCCTAACTCCGCCCATCCCGCCCC
TAACTCCGCCCAGTTCCGCCCATTCTCCGCCCCATGGCTGACTAATTTTTTTTATTTATGCAGAGGCCGA
GGCCGCCTCGGCCTCTGAGCTATTCCAGAAGTAGTGAGGAGGCTTTTTTGGAGGCCTAGGCTTTTGCAAA
GATCGATCAAGAGACAGGATGAGGATCGTTTCGCATGATTGAACAAGATGGATTGCACGCAGGTTCTCCG
GCCGCTTGGGTGGAGAGGCTATTCGGCTATGACTGGGCACAACAGACAATCGGCTGCTCTGATGCCGCCG
TGTTCCGGCTGTCAGCGCAGGGGCGCCCGGTTCTTTTTGTCAAGACCGACCTGTCCGGTGCCCTGAATGA
ACTGCAAGACGAGGCAGCGCGGCTATCGTGGCTGGCCACGACGGGCGTTCCTTGCGCAGCTGTGCTCGAC
GTTGTCACTGAAGCGGGAAGGGACTGGCTGCTATTGGGCGAAGTGCCGGGGCAGGATCTCCTGTCATCTC
ACCTTGCTCCTGCCGAGAAAGTATCCATCATGGCTGATGCAATGCGGCGGCTGCATACGCTTGATCCGGC
TACCTGCCCATTCGACCACCAAGCGAAACATCGCATCGAGCGAGCACGTACTCGGATGGAAGCCGGTCTT
GTCGATCAGGATGATCTGGACGAAGAGCATCAGGGGCTCGCGCCAGCCGAACTGTTCGCCAGGCTCAAGG
CGAGCATGCCCGACGGCGAGGATCTCGTCGTGACCCATGGCGATGCCTGCTTGCCGAATATCATGGTGGA
AAATGGCCGCTTTTCTGGATTCATCGACTGTGGCCGGCTGGGTGTGGCGGACCGCTATCAGGACATAGCG
TTGGCTACCCGTGATATTGCTGAAGAGCTTGGCGGCGAATGGGCTGACCGCTTCCTCGTGCTTTACGGTA
TCGCCGCTCCCGATTCGCAGCGCATCGCCTTCTATCGCCTTCTTGACGAGTTCTTCTGAGCGGGACTCTG
GGGTTCGAAATGACCGACCAAGCGACGCCCAACCTGCCATCACGAGATTTCGATTCCACCGCCGCCTTCT
ATGAAAGGTTGGGCTTCGGAATCGTTTTCCGGGACGCCGGCTGGATGATCCTCCAGCGCGGGGATCTCAT
GCTGGAGTTCTTCGCCCACCCTAGGGGGAGGCTAACTGAAACACGGAAGGAGACAATACCGGAAGGAACC
CGCGCTATGACGGCAATAAAAAGACAGAATAAAACGCACGGTGTTGGGTCGTTTGTTCATAAACGCGGGG
TTCGGTCCCAGGGCTGGCACTCTGTCGATACCCCACCGAGACCCCATTGGGGCCAATACGCCCGCGTTTC
TTCCTTTTCCCCACCCCACCCCCCAAGTTCGGGTGAAGGCCCAGGGCTCGCAGCCAACGTCGGGGCGGCA
GGCCCTGCCATAGCCTCAGGTTACTCATATATACTTTAGATTGATTTAAAACTTCATTTTTAATTTAAAA
GGATCTAGGTGAAGATCCTTTTTGATAATCTCATGACCAAAATCCCTTAACGTGAGTTTTCGTTCCACTG
AGCGTCAGACCCCGTAGAAAAGATCAAAGGATCTTCTTGAGATCCTTTTTTTCTGCGCGTAATCTGCTGC
TTGCAAACAAAAAAACCACCGCTACCAGCGGTGGTTTGTTTGCCGGATCAAGAGCTACCAACTCTTTTTC
CGAAGGTAACTGGCTTCAGCAGAGCGCAGATACCAAATACTGTTCTTCTAGTGTAGCCGTAGTTAGGCCA
CCACTTCAAGAACTCTGTAGCACCGCCTACATACCTCGCTCTGCTAATCCTGTTACCAGTGGCTGCTGCC
AGTGGCGATAAGTCGTGTCTTACCGGGTTGGACTCAAGACGATAGTTACCGGATAAGGCGCAGCGGTCGG
GCTGAACGGGGGGTTCGTGCACACAGCCCAGCTTGGAGCGAACGACCTACACCGAACTGAGATACCTACA
GCGTGAGCTATGAGAAAGCGCCACGCTTCCCGAAGGGAGAAAGGCGGACAGGTATCCGGTAAGCGGCAGG
GTCGGAACAGGAGAGCGCACGAGGGAGCTTCCAGGGGGAAACGCCTGGTATCTTTATAGTCCTGTCGGGT
TTCGCCACCTCTGACTTGAGCGTCGATTTTTGTGATGCTCGTCAGGGGGGCGGAGCCTATGGAAAAACGC
CAGCAACGCGGCCTTTTTACGGTTCCTGGCCTTTTGCTGGCCTTTTGCTCACATGTTCTTTCCTGCGTTA
TCCCCTGATTCTGTGGATAACCGTATTACCGCCATGCATTAGTTATTAATAGTAATCAATTACGGGGTCA
TTAGTTCATAGCCCATATATGGAGTTCCG
Features (pLannotate 1.2.2; 16 found; start..end, strand, type, name):
      1..304     +  enhancer       CMV enhancer: human cytomegalovirus immediate early enhancer
    305..508     +  promoter       CMV promoter: human cytomegalovirus (CMV) immediate early promoter
    531..558     +  misc_feature   MCS (fragment): multiple cloning site
    565..2925    +  CDS            Itgb3: ITB3_MOUSE - Experimental evidence at protein level: Swiss-Prot protein existence level 1. Integrin alpha-V/beta-3 (ITGAV:ITGB3) is a receptor for cytotactin, fibronectin, laminin, matrix metalloproteinase-2, osteopontin, osteomodulin, prothrombin, thrombospondin, vitronectin and von Willebrand factor. Integrin alpha-IIB/beta-3 (ITGA2B:ITGB3) is a receptor for fibronectin, fibrinogen, plasminogen, prothrombin, thrombospondin and vitronectin. Integrins alpha-IIB/beta-3 and alpha- V/beta-3 recognize the sequence R-G-D in a wide array of ligands. Integrin alpha-IIB/beta-3 recognizes the sequence
   2980..3696    +  CDS            PS-CFP2: photoswitchable cyan-to-green fluorescent protein mammalian codon-optimized
   3713..3796    +  CDS            large T antigen (fragment): large T antigen from SV40 (simian virus 40)
   3819..3940    +  polyA_signal   SV40 poly(A) signal: SV40 polyadenylation signal
   3974..4402    -  rep_origin     f1 ori (sequence partly withheld): f1 bacteriophage origin of replication; arrow indicates direction of (+) strand synthesis
   4429..4533    +  promoter       AmpR promoter: bla
   4535..4892    +  promoter       SV40 promoter: SV40 enhancer and early promoter
   4927..5721    +  CDS            NeoR/KanR: aminoglycoside phosphotransferase from Tn5; aph(3')-II (or nptII); confers resistance to neomycin, kanamycin, and G418 (Geneticin®)
   5742..5894    +  CDS            ble (fragment): BLE_KLEPN - Experimental evidence at protein level: Swiss-Prot protein existence level 1. Binding protein with a strong affinity to the bleomycin family of antibiotics. Binds to CL990; an antimitotic-antibiotic compound. From Klebsiella pneumoniae.
   5953..6000    +  polyA_signal   HSV TK poly(A) signal: herpes simplex virus thymidine kinase polyadenylation signal (Cole and Stacy, 1985)
   6091..6107    -  polyA_signal   bGH poly(A) signal (fragment): bovine growth hormone polyadenylation signal
   6329..6917    +  rep_origin     ori: high-copy-number ColE1/pMB1/pBR322/pUC origin of replication
   7032..7091    +  enhancer       CMV enhancer (fragment): human cytomegalovirus immediate early enhancer
