[The description below was written by a language model from this plasmid's Addgene catalogue record and pLannotate feature annotations shown in this document.]
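Description:
PS-CFP2-Integrin-Beta3-N-18 is a mammalian expression plasmid built on the PS-CFP2-N1 backbone, an N1-style vector in which the gene of interest is placed upstream of the fluorescent protein. The sequenced record is 7,091 nt. It is maintained in bacteria at high copy through a ColE1/pUC-type origin and also carries an f1 phage origin. A single NeoR/KanR (Tn5 aminoglycoside phosphotransferase) cassette provides both selections: a bacterial bla-type promoter drives it for kanamycin resistance in E. coli, and the adjacent SV40 enhancer/early promoter drives it for G418 selection in mammalian cells, with an HSV TK polyadenylation signal terminating the unit. Short annotated fragments (ble, SV40 large T antigen, bGH poly(A)) appear to be partial matches to backbone sequence rather than functional elements.

The payload is the mouse integrin beta-3 coding sequence (Itgb3), expressed from the human CMV immediate early enhancer and promoter and followed by a short gap, presumably a linker (the "18" in the name may refer to its length, though the record does not say), then mammalian codon-optimised PS-CFP2 and an SV40 poly(A) signal. The integrin therefore carries PS-CFP2 at its C terminus. PS-CFP2 is a photoswitchable protein that converts from cyan to green emission; the record lists excitation/emission of 400/468 nm and 490/511 nm for the two states. This makes the construct suited to live-cell imaging and to photoactivation-based tracking of a selected pool of beta-3 integrin, a subunit of the alpha-V/beta-3 and alpha-IIb/beta-3 adhesion receptors for RGD-containing ligands. The catalogue purpose field gives the localization as nucleus/histones, which conflicts with the integrin insert, a membrane adhesion receptor, and is probably an entry error.
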