Addgene plasmid #57232: PS-CFP2-Integrin-Beta3-N-18
Purpose: Localization: Nucleus/Histones, Excitation: 400 / 490, Emission: 468 / 511
Depositing lab: Michael Davidson. Depositing organization: Florida State University, Tallahassee.
Backbone
  Vector backbone: PS-CFP2-N1
  Backbone size w/o insert (bp): 4750
  Vector type: Mammalian Expression
  Selectable markers: Neomycin (select with G418)
Growth in bacteria
  Bacterial resistance: Kanamycin, 50 μg/mL
  Growth temperature: 37°C
  Growth strain: DH5alpha
  Copy number: High Copy
Gene/Insert
  Gene/Insert name: Integrin-Beta3 (alt name: NM_016780.2)
  Species: M. musculus (mouse)
  Promoter: CMV
  Tag / fusion protein: PS-CFP2 (C terminal on backbone)
  Cloning method: Unknown
  Sequencing primers: 5′ CMV-F; 3′ SV40pA-R
Terms and licenses: Academic/Nonprofit Terms; Industry Terms
Depositor comments: . Excitation = 400 / 490; Emission = 468 / 511
How to cite: PS-CFP2-Integrin-Beta3-N-18 was a gift from Michael Davidson (Addgene plasmid # 57232 ; http://n2t.net/addgene:57232 ; RRID:Addgene_57232)
